Addgene plasmid #89139: FLAG-AR1-660
Purpose: mammalian expression of FLAG-tagged human androgen receptor amino acid residues 1-660 in pCMV5-FLAG
Depositing lab: Elizabeth Wilson. Depositing organization: University of North Carolina at Chapel Hill.
Backbone
  Vector backbone: pCMV5
  Vector type: Mammalian Expression
Growth in bacteria
  Bacterial resistance: Ampicillin, 100 μg/mL
  Growth temperature: 37°C
  Growth strain: DH5alpha
  Copy number: High Copy
Gene/Insert
  Gene/Insert name: hAR-1-660
  Species: H. sapiens (human)
  Mutation: contains aa 1-660
  Entrez Gene: AR (a.k.a. AIS, AR8, DHTR, HUMARA, HYSP1, KD, NR3C4, SBMA, SMAX1, TFM)
  Promoter: CMV
  Cloning method: Restriction Enzyme; 5′ cloning site unknown (unknown if destroyed); 3′ cloning site unknown (unknown if destroyed)
  Sequencing primers: 5′ CMV-F
Terms and licenses: Academic/Nonprofit Terms; Industry Terms: Not Available to Industry
How to cite: FLAG-AR1-660 was a gift from Elizabeth Wilson (Addgene plasmid # 89139 ; http://n2t.net/addgene:89139 ; RRID:Addgene_89139)
