[The description below was written by a language model from this plasmid's Addgene catalogue record.]
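Description:
FLAG-AR1-660 is a mammalian expression plasmid built on the pCMV5 backbone (in its pCMV5-FLAG form) that encodes a FLAG-tagged, C-terminally truncated fragment of the human androgen receptor (AR, also known as NR3C4). It is propagated in E. coli as a high-copy plasmid under ampicillin selection. No mammalian selectable marker is listed, so the record supports transient expression rather than indicating any route to stable selection. No feature table accompanies the entry, so the origin of replication, polyadenylation signal and other backbone elements are not documented here. The restriction sites used to insert the fragment are also recorded as unknown.

The insert, hAR-1-660, covers amino acid residues 1 to 660 of the human receptor and is transcribed from the CMV promoter, a strong constitutive promoter widely used in cultured mammalian cells. From general knowledge of AR domain organisation, this span corresponds to the N-terminal transactivation region, the DNA-binding domain and part or all of the hinge, while lacking the C-terminal ligand-binding domain. The record itself states only the residue range. The FLAG epitope allows detection by immunoblotting or immunostaining and recovery by immunoprecipitation with anti-FLAG antibodies; the position of the tag relative to the AR fragment is not explicitly stated, although the construct name suggests it is N-terminal. The stated purpose is simply mammalian expression of this tagged fragment. Truncations of this type are typically used to dissect receptor domain function, such as activity or protein interactions that do not depend on the ligand-binding domain.
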