>Addgene plasmid #89139 | FLAG-AR1-660 | addgene partial sequence | sequence record 176170 | Addgene Partial NGS Result
GGCGGGAGCTGTAGCCCCCTACGGCTACACTCGGCCCCCTCAGGGGCTGGCGGGCCAGGAAAGCGACTTC
ACCGCACCTGATGTGTGGTACCCTGGCGGCATGGTGAGCAGAGTGCCCTATCCCAGTCCCACTTGTGTCA
AAAGCGAAATGGGCCCCTGGATGGATAGCTACTCCGGACCTTACGGGGACATGCGTTTGGAGACTGCCAG
GGACCATGTTTTGCCCATTGACTATTACTTTCCACCCCAGAAGACCTGCCTGATCTGTGGAGATGAAGCT
TCTGGGTGTCACTATGGAGCTCTCACATGTGGAAGCTGCAAGGTCTTCTTCAAAAGAGCCGCTGAAGGGA
AACAGAAGTACCTGTGCGCCAGCAGAAATGATTGCACTATTGATAAATTCCGAAGGAAAAATTGTCCATC
TTGTCGTCTTCGGAAATGTTATGAAGCAGGGATGACTCTGGGAGCCCGGAAGCTGAAGAAACTTGGTAAT
CTGAAACTACAGGAGGAAGGAGAGGCTTCCAGCACCACCAGCCCCACTGAGGAGACAACCCAGAAGCTGA
CACTAGAGGATCCCGGGTGGCATCCCTGTGACCCCTCCCCAGTGCCTCTCCTGGCCCTGGAAGTTGCCAC
TCCAGTGCCCACCAGCCTTGTCCTAATAAAATTAAGTTGCATCATTTTGTCTGACTAGGTGTCCTTCTAT
AATATTATGGGGTGGAGGGGGGTGGTATGGAGCAAGGGGCAAGTTGGGAAGACAACCTGTAGGGCCTGCG
GGGTCTATTGGGAACCAAGCTGGAGTGCAGTGGCACAATCTTGGCTCACTGCAATCTCCGCCTCCTGGGT
TCAAGCGATTCTCCTGCCTCAGCCTCCCGAGTTGTTGGGATTCCAGGCATGCATGACCAGGCTCAGCTAA
TTTTTGTTTTTTTGGTAGAGACGGGGTTTCACCATATTGGCCAGGCTGGTCTCCAACTCCTAATCTCAGG
TGATCTACCCACCTTGGCCTCCCAAATTGCTGGGATTACAGGCGTGAACCACTGCTCCCTTCCCTGTCCT
TCTGATTTTAAAATAACTATACCAGCAGGAGGACGTCCAGACACAGCATAGGCTACCTGGCCATGCCCAA
CCGGTGGGACATTTGAGTTGCTTGCTTGGCACTGTCCTCTCATGCGTTGGGTCCACTCAGTAGATGCCTG
TTGAATTGGGTACGCGGCCAGCTTGGCTGTGGAATGTGTGTCAGTTAGGGTGTGGAAAGTCCCCAGGCTC
CCCAGCAGGCAGAAGTATGCAAAGCATGCATCTCAATTAGTCAGCAACCAGGTGTGGAAAGTCCCCAGGC
TCCCCAGCAGGCAGAAGTATGCAAAGCATGCATCTCAATTAGTCAGCAACCATAGTCCCGCCCCTAACTC
CGCCCATCCCGCCCCTAACTCCGCCCAGTTCCGCCCATTCTCCGCCCCATGGCTGACTAATTTTTTTTAT
TTATGCAGAGGCCGAGGCCGCCTCGGCCTCTGAGCTATTCCAGAAGTAGTGAGGAGGCTTTTTTGGAGGC
CTAGGCTTTTGCAAAAAGCTCCTCGAGGAACTGAAAAACCAGAAAGTTAATTCCCTATAGTGAGTCGTAT
TAAATTCGTAATCATGTCATAGCTGTTTCCTGTGTGAAATTGTTATCCGCTCACAATTCCACACAACATA
CGAGCCGGAAGCATAAAGTGTAAAGCCTGGGGTGCCTAATGAGTGAGCTAACTCACATTAATTGCGTTGC
GCTCACTGCCCGCTTTCCAGTCGGGAAACCTGTCGTGCCAGCTGCATTAATGAATCGGCCAACGCGCGGG
GAGAGGCGGTTTGCGTATTGGGCGCTCTTCCGCTTCCTCGCTCACTGACTCGCTGCGCTCGGTCGTTCGG
CTGCGGCGAGCGGTATCAGCTCACTCAAAGGCGGTAATACGGTTATCCACAGAATCAGGGGATAACGCAG
GAAAGAACATGTGAGCAAAAGGCCAGCAAAAGGCCAGGAACCGTAAAAAGGCCGCGTTGCTGGCGTTTTT
CCATAGGCTCCGCCCCCCTGACGAGCATCACAAAAATCGACGCTCAAGTCAGAGGTGGCGAAACCCGACA
GGACTATAAAGATACCAGGCGTTTCCCCCTGGAAGCTCCCTCGTGCGCTCTCCTGTTCCGACCCTGCCGC
TTACCGGATACCTGTCCGCCTTTCTCCCTTCGGGAAGCGTGGCGCTTTCTCATAGCTCACGCTGTAGGTA
TCTCAGTTCGGTGTAGGTCGTTCGCTCCAAGCTGGGCTGTGTGCACGAACCCCCCGTTCAGCCCGACCGC
TGCGCCTTATCCGGTAACTATCGTCTTGAGTCCAACCCGGTAAGACACGACTTATCGCCACTGGCAGCAG
CCACTGGTAACAGGATTAGCAGAGCGAGGTATGTAGGCGGTGCTACAGAGTTCTTGAAGTGGTGGCCTAA
CTACGGCTACACTAGAAGAACAGTATTTGGTATCTGCGCTCTGCTGAAGCCAGTTACCTTCGGAAAAAGA
GTTGGTAGCTCTTGATCCGGCAAACAAACCACCGCTGGTAGCGGTGGTTTTTTTGTTTGCAAGCAGCAGA
TTACGCGCAGAAAAAAAGGATCTCAAGAAGATCCTTTGATCTTTTCTACGGGGTCTGACGCTCAGTGGAA
CGAAAACTCACGTTAAGGGATTTTGGTCATGAGATTATCAAAAAGGATCTTCACCTAGATCCTTTTAAAT
TAAAAATGAAGTTTTAAATCAATCTAAAGTATATATGAGTAAACTTGGTCTGACAGTTACCAATGCTTAA
TCAGTGAGGCACCTATCTCAGCGATCTGTCTATTTCGTTCATCCATAGTTGCCTGACTCCCCGTCGTGTA
GATAACTACGATACGGGAGGGCTTACCATCTGGCCCCAGTGCTGCAATGATACCGCGAGACCCACGCTCA
CCGGCTCCAGATTTATCAGCAATAAACCAGCCAGCCGGAAGGGCCGAGCGCAGAAGTGGTCCTGCAACTT
TATCCGCCTCCATCCAGTCTATTAATTGTTGCCGGGAAGCTAGAGTAAGTAGTTCGCCAGTTAATAGTTT
GCGCAACGTTGTTGCCATTGCTACAGGCATCGTGGTGTCACGCTCGTCGTTTGGTATGGCTTCATTCAGC
TCCGGTTCCCAACGATCAAGGCGAGTTACATGATCCCCCATGTTGTGCAAAAAAGCGGTTAGCTCCTTCG
GTCCTCCGATCGTTGTCAGAAGTAAGTTGGCCGCAGTGTTATCACTCATGGTTATGGCAGCACTGCATAA
TTCTCTTACTGTCATGCCATCCGTAAGATGCTTTTCTGTGACTGGTGAGTACTCAACCAAGTCATTCTGA
GAATAGTGTATGCGGCGACCGAGTTGCTCTTGCCCGGCGTCAATACGGGATAATACCGCGCCACATAGCA
GAACTTTAAAAGTGCTCATCATTGGAAAACGTTCTTCGGGGCGAAAACTCTCAAGGATCTTACCGCTGTT
GAGATCCAGTTCGATGTAACCCACTCGTGCACCCAACTGATCTTCAGCATCTTTTACTTTCACCAGCGTT
TCTGGGTGAGCAAAAACAGGAAGGCAAAATGCCGCAAAAAAGGGAATAAGGGCGACACGGAAATGTTGAA
TACTCATACTCTTCCTTTTTCAATATTATTGAAGCATTTATCAGGGTTATTGTCTCATGAGCGGATACAT
ATTTGAATGTATTTAGAAAAATAAACAAATAGGGGTTCCGCGCACATTTCCCCGAAAAGTGCCACCTG
[124 nt withheld, positions 3779-3902]
C
[91 nt withheld, positions 3904-3994]
A
[49 nt withheld, positions 3996-4044]
CCTTTGACGTTGGAGTCCACGTTCTTT
[37 nt withheld, positions 4072-4108]
ACCCTATCTCGGTCTATTCTTTTGATTTATAAGGGATTTTGCCGATTTCGGCCTATTGGTTAAAAAATGA
GCTGATTTAACAAAAATTTAACGCGAATTTTAACAAAATATTAACGCTTACAATTTCCATTCGCCATTCA
GGCTGCGCAACTGTTGGGAAGGGCGATCGGTGCGGGCCTCTTCGCTATTACGCCAGCTGGCGAAAGGGGG
ATGTGCTGCAAGGCGATTAAGTTGGGTAACGCCAGGGTTTTCCCAGTCACGACGTTGTAAAACGACGGCC
AGTGCCAAGCTGATCTATACATTGAATCAATATTGGCAATTAGCCATATTAGTCATTGGTTATATAGCAT
AAATCAATATTGGCTATTGGCCATTGCATACGTTGTATCTATATCATAATATGTACATTTATATTGGCTC
ATGTCCAATATGACCGCCATGTTGACATTGATTATTGACTAGTTATTAATAGTAATCAATTACGGGGTCA
TTAGTTCATAGCCCATATATGGAGTTCCGCGTTACATAACTTACGGTAAATGGCCCGCCTGGCTGACCGC
CCAACGACCCCCGCCCATTGACGTCAATAATGACGTATGTTCCCATAGTAACGCCAATAGGGACTTTCCA
TTGACGTCAATGGGTGGAGTATTTACGGTAAACTGCCCACTTGGCAGTACATCAAGTGTATCATATGCCA
AGTCCGCCCCCTATTGACGTCAATGACGGTAAATGGCCCGCCTGGCATTATGCCCAGTACATGACCTTAC
GGGACTTTCCTACTTGGCAGTACATCTACGTATTAGTCATCGCTATTACCATGGTGATGCGGTTTTGGCA
GTACACCAATGGGCGTGGATAGCGGTTTGACTCACGGGGATTTCCAAGTCTCCACCCCATTGACGTCAAT
GGGAGTTTGTTTTGGCACCAAAATCAACGGGACTTTCCAAAATGTCGTAATAACCCCGCCCCGTTGACGC
AAATGGGCGGTAGGCGTGTACGGTGGGAGGTCTATATAAGCAGAGCTCGTTTAGTGAACCGTCAGAATTC
AGATCTAGCCAAGCTCAAGGATGGACTACAAAGACGATGACGATAAAGAAGTGCAGTTAGGGCTGGGAAG
GGTCTACCCTCGGCCGCCGTCCAAGACCTACCGAGGAGCTTTCCAGAATCTGTTCCAGAGCGTGCGCGAA
GTGATCCAGAACCCGGGCCCCAGGCACCCAGAGGCCGCGAGCGCAGCACCTCCCGGCGCCAGTTTGCTGC
TGCTGCAGCAGCAGCAGCAGCAGCAGCAGCAGCAGCAGCAGCAGCAGCAGCAGCAGCAGCAGCAGCAGCA
GCAGCAGCAAGAGACTAGCCCCAGGCAGCAGCAGCAGCAGCAGGGTGAGGATGGTTCTCCCCAAGCCCAT
CGTAGAGGCCCCACAGGCTACCTGGTCCTGGATGAGGAACAGCAACCTTCACAGCCGCAGTCGGCCCTGG
AGTGCCACCCCGAGAGAGGTTGCGTCCCAGAGCCTGGAGCCGCCGTGGCCGCCAGCAAGGGGCTGCCGCA
GCAGCTGCCAGCACCTCCGGACGAGGATGACTCAGCTGCCCCATCCACGTTGTCCCTGCTGGGCCCCACT
TTCCCCGGCTTAAGCAGCTGCTCCGCTGACCTTAAAGACATCCTGAGCGAGGCCAGCACCATGCAACTCC
TTCAGCAACAGCAGCAGGAAGCAGTATCCGAAGGCAGCAGCAGCGGGAGAGCGAGGGAGGCCTCGGGGGC
TCCCACTTCCTCCAAGGACAATTACTTAGGGGGCACTTCGACCATTTCTGACAACGCCAAGGAGTTGTGT
AAGGCAGTGTCGGTGTCCATGGGCCTGGGTGTGGAGGCGTTGGAGCATCTGAGTCCAGGGGAACAGCTTC
GGGGGGATTGCATGTACGCCCCACTTTTGGGAGTTCCACCCGCTGTGCGTCCCACTCCTTGTGCCCCATT
GGCCGAATGCAAAGGTTCTCTGCTAGACGACAGCGCAGGCAAGAGCACTGAAGATACTGCTGAGTATTCC
CCTTTCAAGGGAGGTTACACCAAAGGGCTAGAAGGCGAGAGCCTAGGCTGCTCTGGCAGCGCTGCAGCAG
GGAGCTCCGGGACACTTGAACTGCCGTCTACCCTGTCTCTCTACAAGTCCGGAGCACTGGACGAGGCAGC
TGCGTACCAGAGTCGCGACTACTACAACTTTCCACTGGCTCTGGCCGGACCGCCGCCCCCTCCGCCGCCT
CCCCATCCCCACGCTCGCATCAAGCTGGAGAACCCGCTGGACTACGGCAGCGCCTGGGCGGCTGCGGCGG
CGCAGTGCCGCTATGGGGACCTGGCGAGCCTGCATGGCGCGGGTGCAGCGGGACCCGGTTCTGGGTCACC
CTCAGCCGCCGCTTCCTCATCCTGGCACACTCTCTTCACAGCCGAAGAAGGCCAGTTGTATGGACCGTGT
GGTGGTGGTGGGGGTGGTGGC
